>Addgene plasmid #238658 | Beta-Catenin-NanoLuc Vector | addgene full sequence | sequence record 480843 | Addgene NGS Result
TTTTTTCGATCTGGCCCATTTGGTCGCCGCTCAGACCTTCATACGGGATGATGACATGGATGTCGATCTT
CAGCCCATTTTCACCGCTCAGGACAATCCTTTGGATCGGAGTTACGGACACCCCGAGATTCTGAAACAAA
CTGGACACACCTCCCTGTTCAAGGACTTGGTCCAGGTTGTAGCCGGCTGTCTGTCGCCAGTCCCCAACGA
AATCTTCGAGTGTGAAGACGCCGCTCGAGCCGAGAGAAACCAGGTCAGTATCAAACCAGGCCAGCTGATT
GCTGTCACCTGGAGGCAGCCCATCCATGAGGTCCTGGGCATGCCCCAGATCTGGCAGCCCATCAACTGGA
TAGTCAGCACCAGGGTGGTGGCCACCCATCTCATGTTCCATCATGGGGTCCATACCCAAGGCATCCTGGC
CATATCCACCAGAGTGAAAAGAACGATAGCTAGGATCATCCTGGCGATATCCAAGGGGTTCTCCCTGGGC
ACCAATATCAAGTCCAAGATCAGCAGTCTCATTCCAAGCCATTGGCTCTGTTCTGAAGAGAGAGCTGGTC
AGCTCAACTGAAAGCCGTTT
[1614 nt withheld, positions 581-2194]
TTTCAGCATCTGTGATGGTTCAGCCAAACGCTGGACATTAGTGGGATGAGCAGCATCAAACTGTGTAGAT
GGGATCTGCATGCCCTCATCTAATGTCTCAGGGAACATAGCAGCTCGTACCCTCTGAGCTCGAGTCATTG
CATACTGTCCATCAATATCAGCTACTTGTTCTTGAGTGAAGGACTGAGAAAATCCCTGTTCCCACTCATA
CAGGACTTGGGAGGTATCCACATCCTCTTCCTCAGGATTGCCTTTACCACTCAGAGAAGGAGCTGTGGTA
GTGGCACCAGAATGGATTCCAGAGTCCAGGTAAGACTGTTGCTGCCAGTGACTAACAGCCGCTTTTCTGT
CTGGTTCCATGGCCATGTCCAACTCCATCAAATCAGCTTGAGTAGCCATGGCGATCGCTAGCTGCAAAAA
GAACAAGTAGCTTGTATTCTATAGTGTCACCTAAATGGGCGATCTGACGGTTCACTAAACCAGCTCTGCT
TATATAGGCCTCCCTGGCGCGCCACTAGTTATTAATAGTAATCAATTACGGGGTCATTAGTTCATAGCCC
ATATATGGAGTTCCGCGTTACATAACTTACGGTAAATGGCCCGCCTGGCTGACCGCCCAACGACCCCCGC
CCATTGACGTCAATAATGACGTATGTTCCCATAGTAACGCCAATAGGGACTTTCCATTGACGTCAATGGG
TGGAGTATTTACGGTAAACTGCCCACTTGGCAGTACATCAAGTGTATCATATGCCAAGTCCGCCCCCTAT
TGACGTCAATGACGGTAAATGGCCCGCCTGGCATTATGCCCAGTACATGACCTTACGGGACTTTCCTACT
TGGCAGTACATCTACGTATTAGTCATCGCTATTACCATGGTGATGCGGTTTTGGCAGTACACCAATGGGC
GTGGATAGCGGTTTGACTCACGGGGATTTCCAAGTCTCCACCCCATTGACGTCAATGGGAGTTTGTTTTG
GCACCAAAATCAACGGGACTTTCCAAAATGTCGTAATAACCCCGCCCCGTTGACGCAAATGGGCGGTAGG
CGTGTACGGTGGGAGGTCAAATCGAATTCTAATACTGTTGACAATTAATCATCGGCATAGTATATCGGCA
TAGTATAATACGACAAGGTGAGGAACTAAACCCAGGAGGCAGATCATGGAGAAAAAAATCACTGGATATA
CCACCGTTGATATATCCCAATGGCATCGTAAAGAACATTTTGAGGCATTTCAGTCAGTTGCTCAATGTAC
CTATAACCAGACCGTTCAGCTGGATATTACGGCCTTTTTAAAGACCGTAAAGAAAAATAAGCACAAGTTT
TATCCGGCCTTTATTCACATTCTTGCCCGCCTGATGAATGCTCATCCGGAATTCCGTATGGCAATGAAAG
ACGGTGAGCTGGTGATATGGGATAGTGTTCACCCTTGTTACACCGTTTTCCATGAGCAAACTGAAACGTT
TTCATCGCTCTGGAGTGAATACCACGACGATTTCCGGCAGTTTCTACACATATATTCGCAAGATGTGGCG
TGTTACGGTGAAAACCTGGCCTATTTCCCTAAAGGGTTTATTGAGAATATGTTTTTCGTCTCAGCCAATC
CCTGGGTGAGTTTCACCAGTTTTGATTTAAACGTGGCCAATATGGACAACTTCTTCGCCCCCGTTTTCAC
TATGGGCAAATATTATACGCAAGGCGACAAGGTGCTGATGCCGCTGGCGATTCAGGTTCATCATGCCGTC
TGTGATGGCTTCCATGTCGGCAGAATGCTTAATGAATTACAACAGTACTGCGATGAGTGGCAGGGCGGGG
CGTAAGCGGGACTCTGGGGTTCGAAATGACCGACCAAGCGACGCCCAACCGGTATCAGCTCACTCAAAGG
CGGTAATACGGTTATCCACAGAATCAGGGGATAACGCAGGAAAGAACATGTGAGCAAAAGGCCAGCAAAA
GGCCAGGAACCGTAAAAAGGCCGCGTTGCTGGCGTTTTTCCATAGGCTCCGCCCCCCTGACGAGCATCAC
AAAAATCGACGCTCAAGTCAGAGGTGGCGAAACCCGACAGGACTATAAAGATACCAGGCGTTTCCCCCTG
GAAGCTCCCTCGTGCGCTCTCCTGTTCCGACCCTGCCGCTTACCGGATACCTGTCCGCCTTTCTCCCTTC
GGGAAGCGTGGCGCTTTCTCATAGCTCACGCTGTAGGTATCTCAGTTCGGTGTAGGTCGTTCGCTCCAAG
CTGGGCTGTGTGCACGAACCCCCCGTTCAGCCCGACCGCTGCGCCTTATCCGGTAACTATCGTCTTGAGT
CCAACCCGGTAAGACACGACTTATCGCCACTGGCAGCAGCCACTGGTAACAGGATTAGCAGAGCGAGGTA
TGTAGGCGGTGCTACAGAGTTCTTGAAGTGGTGGCCTAACTACGGCTACACTAGAAGGACAGTATTTGGT
ATCTGCGCTCTGCTGAAGCCAGTTACCTTCGGAAAAAGAGTTGGTAGCTCTTGATCCGGCAAACAAACCA
CCGCTGGTAGCGGTGGTTTTTTTGTTTGCAAGCAGCAGATTACGCGCAGAAAAAAAGGATTTCAAGAAGA
TCCTTTGATCTTTTCTACGGGGTCTGACGCTCAGTGGAACGAAAACTCACGTTAAGGGATTTTGGTCATG
AGATTATCAAAAAGGATCTTCACCTAGATCCTTTTATAGTCCGGAATCGTCACACAAAAAACCAACACAC
AGATGTAATGAAAATAAAGATATTTTATTGCGGCCATCGTGATGGCTAGAGTTCAGAAGAACTCGTCAAG
AAGGCGATAGAAGGCGATGCGCTGCGAATCGGGAGCGGCGATACCGTAAAGCACGAGGAAGCGGTCAGCC
CATTCGCCGCCAAGCTCTTCAGCAATATCACGGGTAGCCAACGCTATGTCCTGATAGCGGTCCGCCACAC
CCAGCCGGCCACAGTCGATGAATCCAGAAAAGCGGCCATTTTCCACCATGATATTCGGCAAGCAGGCATC
GCCGTGGGTCACGACGAGATCCTCGCCGTCGGGCATGCGCGCCTTGAGCCTGGCGAACAGTTCGGCTGGC
GCGAGCCCCTGATGCTCTTCGTCCAGATCATCCTGATCGACAAGACCGGCTTCCATCCGAGTACGTGCTC
GCTCGATGCGATGTTTCGCTTGGTGGTCGAATGGGCAGGTAGCCGGATCAAGCGTATGCAGCCGCCGCAT
TGCATCAGCCATGATGGATACTTTCTCGGCAGGAGCAAGGTGAGATGACAGGAGATCCTGCCCCGGCACT
TCGCCCAATAGCAGCCAGTCCCTTCCCGCTTCAGTGACAACGTCGAGCACAGCTGCGCAAGGAACGCCCG
TCGTGGCCAGCCACGATAGCCGCGCTGCCTCGTCCTGCAGTTCATTCAGGGCACCGGACAGGTCGGTCTT
GACAAAAAGAACCGGGCGCCCCTGCGCTGACAGCCGGAACACGGCGGCATCAGAGCAGCCGATTGTCTGT
TGTGCCCAGTCATAGCCGAATAGCCTCTCCACCCAAGCGGCCGGAGAACCTGCGTGCAATCCATCTTGTT
CAATCATGGTGGCATCGATTCCCGGTCAACATCCAGTACACCTCCGGCACACCGGCTTCCCCAAGGGCGC
CACGCTCTCCCACCACAACATCCTCAACAACGGCTACTGGGTGGGCCGCACGGTCGGCTACACGGAGCAG
GACCGGGTGTGTCTGCCGGTGCCCTTCTACCACTGCTTCGGCATGGTCATGGGCAACTTGGGCGCCACCT
CCCACGCCGCCTGCATCGTCATCCCGGCCCCGTCCTTCGAGCCGGCGGCGACGCTGGAGGCGGTGCAGCG
GGAGAGGTGCACGTCCCTGTACGGCGTCCCCACGAAGCCGAATTCCACCACACTGGACTAGATGCATGCT
CGACAGTGTGATGGATATCTGCAGAATTCGGCTTTCACGACACCTGAAATGGAAGAAAAAAACTTTGAAC
CACTGTCTGAGGCTTGAGAATGAACCAAGATCCAAACTCAAAAAGGGCAAATTCCAAGGAGAATTACATC
AAGTGCCAAGCTGGCCTAACTTCAGTCTCCACCCACTCAGTGTGGGGAAACTCCATCGCATAAAACCCCT
CCCCCCAACCTAAAGACGACGTACTCCAAAAGCTCGAGAACTAATCGAGGTGCCTGGACGGCGCCCGGTA
CTCCGTGGAGTCACATGAAGCGACGGCTGAGGACGGAAAGGCCCTTTTCCTTTGTGTGGGTGACTCACCC
GCCCGCTCTCCCGAGCGCCGCGTCCTCCATTTTGAGCTGCCTGCAGCAGGGCCGGGAAGCGGCCATCTTT
CCGCTCACGCAACTGGTGCCGACCGGGCCAGCCTTGCCGCCCAGGGCGGGGCGATACACGGCGGCGCGAG
GCCAGGCACCAGAGCAGGCCGGCCAGCTTGAGACTACCCCCGTCCGATTCTCGGTGGCCGCGCTCGCAGG
CCCCGCCTCGCCGAACATGTGCGCTGGGACGCACGGGCCCCGTCGCCGCCCGCGGCCCCAAAAACCGAAA
TACCAGTGTGCAGATCTTGGCCCGCATTTACAAGACTATCTTGCCAGAAAAAAAGCGTCGCAGCAGGTCA
TCAAAAATTTTAAATGGCTAGAGACTTATCGAAAGCAGCGAGACAGGCGCGAAGGTGCCACCAGATTCGC
ACGCGGCGGCCCCAGCGCCCAGGCCAGGCCTCAACTCAAGCACGAGGCGAAGGGGCTCCTTAAGCGCAAG
GCCTCGAACTCTCCCACCCACTTCCAACCCGAAGCTCGGGATCAAGAATCACGTACTGCAGCCAGGTGGA
AGTAATTCAAGGCACGCAAGGGCCATAACCCGTAAAGAGGCCAGGCCCGCGGGAACCACACACGGCACTT
ACCTGTGTTCTGGCGGCAAACCCGTTGCGAAAAAGAACGTTCACGGCGACTACTGCACTTATATACGGTT
CTCCCCCACCCTCGGGAAAAAGGCGGAGCCAGTACACGACATCACTTTCCCAGTTTACCCCGCGCCACCT
TCTCTAGGCACCGGTTCAATTGCCGACCCCTCCCCCCAACTTCTCGGGGACTGTGGGCGATGTGCGCTCT
GCCCACTGACGGGCACCGGAGCCAAGACGCGTGACGTCGGCAGTGAAAAAAATGCTTTATTTGTGAAATT
TGTGATGCTATTGCTTTATTTGTAACCATTATAAGCTGCAATAAACAAGTTAACAACAACAATTGCATTC
ATTTTATGTTTCAGGTTCAGGGGGAGGTGTGGGAGGTTTTTTAAAGCAAGTAAAACCTCTACAAATGTGG
TATGGCTGATTATGATCCGCGGCCGCAATACGTCGACGTTATCAGCTGACTTCGTACGAGAGCCTAGGTG
TTTCTAGAGTCGCGGCCTTACGCCAGAATGCGTTCGCACAGCCGCCAGCCGGTCACTCCGTTGATGGTTA
CTCGGAACAGCAGGGAGCCGTCGGGGTTGATCAGGCGCTCGTCGATAATTTTGTTGCCGTTCCACAGGGT
CCCTGTTACAGTGATCTTTTTGCCGTCGAACACGGCGATGCCTTCATACGGCCGTCCGAAATAGTCGATC
ATGTTCGGCGTAACCCCGTCGATTACCAGTGTGCCATAGTGCAGGATCACCTTAAAGTGATGATCATCCA
CAGGGTACACCACCTTAAAAA
Features (pLannotate 1.2.2; 16 found; start..end, strand, type, name):
    251..2593    -  CDS            β-catenin (sequence partly withheld): human cadherin-associated protein that also plays a role in the canonical Wnt signaling pathway; Homo sapiens CTNNB1; also known as catenin beta-1
   2632..2650    -  promoter       SP6 promoter: promoter for bacteriophage SP6 RNA polymerase
   2676..2698    -  promoter       minimal CMV promoter (fragment): human cytomegalovirus (CMV) immediate early promoter
   2708..3073    +  enhancer       CMV enhancer: human cytomegalovirus immediate early enhancer
   3075..3262    +  promoter       CMV promoter (fragment): human cytomegalovirus (CMV) immediate early promoter
   3281..3328    +  promoter       EM7 promoter: synthetic bacterial promoter&nbsp
   3360..4016    +  CDS            cat: CAT_ECOLX - Experimental evidence at protein level: Swiss-Prot protein existence level 1. This enzyme is an effector of chloramphenicol resistance in bacteria. From Escherichia coli. This protein is used as a marker in many commonly used cloning vectors, such as pACYC184.
   4191..4779    -  rep_origin     ori: high-copy-number ColE1/pMB1/pBR322/pUC origin of replication
   4905..4953    -  polyA_signal   poly(A) signal: synthetic polyadenylation signal
   4980..5771    -  CDS            neo: KKA2_KLEPN - Also known as kan, nptII. Experimental evidence at protein level: Swiss-Prot protein existence level 1. Resistance to kanamycin, neomycin, paromomycin, ribostamycin, butirosin and gentamicin B. From Klebsiella pneumoniae.
   6158..6361    -  intron         EF-1α intron A: truncated intron upstream of the start codon of human EF-1α
   6987..7096    -  intron         EF-1α intron A (fragment): intron upstream of the start codon of human EF-1α
   7097..7308    -  promoter       EF-1α core promoter: core promoter for human elongation factor EF-1α
   7344..7425    -  polyA_signal   SV40 poly(A) signal: SV40 polyadenylation signal
   7448..7531    -  CDS            large T antigen (fragment): large T antigen from SV40 (simian virus 40)
   7602..229     -  CDS            Nluc (across the origin): NanoLuc® luciferase human codon-optimized
