[The description below was written by a language model from this plasmid's Addgene catalogue record and pLannotate feature annotations shown in this document.]
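Description:
Beta-Catenin-NanoLuc Vector is a 7,885 nt mammalian expression plasmid built on the pFC223C NanoLuc CMV-Neo BiBRET-Balanced backbone. It carries the unmutated human CTNNB1 coding sequence, which encodes β-catenin, the cadherin-associated protein that also transduces canonical Wnt signalling. This sequence is joined at its C terminus to the human codon-optimized NanoLuc luciferase supplied by the backbone. In the annotated sequence, the β-catenin and Nluc reading frames lie one after the other on the same strand, with Nluc spanning the numbering origin. They are followed by an SV40 polyadenylation signal, next to which a short SV40 large T antigen fragment is also annotated.

The catalogue lists CMV as the promoter. The feature table shows a minimal CMV promoter fragment and an SP6 promoter just upstream of the fusion on its strand. A full CMV enhancer and a larger CMV promoter fragment sit immediately beside these but are annotated in the opposite orientation. The enhancer may therefore serve both directions, although the record does not explain this arrangement. The SP6 promoter would allow in vitro transcription of the fusion.

In bacteria, the plasmid replicates from a high-copy ColE1/pUC-type origin and is selected with chloramphenicol through a cat gene driven by the EM7 bacterial promoter. For stable selection in mammalian cells, a neomycin resistance gene is expressed from an EF-1α core promoter with intron A sequences and ends in a synthetic poly(A) signal.

The stated purpose is simply to express the β-catenin–NanoLuc fusion in mammalian cells. Such fusions generally serve as luminescent reporters of protein abundance or as BRET energy donors, which fits the backbone name, but the record gives no specific assay.
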