Addgene plasmid #238658: Beta-Catenin-NanoLuc Vector
Purpose: Express Beta-Catenin-NanoLuc Fusion Protein in Mammalian Cells under a CMV promoter
Depositing lab: Promega Corporation.
Backbone
  Vector backbone: pFC223C NanoLuc(R) CMV-Neo BiBRET-Balanced Vector
  Vector type: Mammalian Expression
  Selectable markers: Neomycin
Growth in bacteria
  Bacterial resistance: Chloramphenicol, 25 μg/mL
  Growth temperature: 37°C
  Growth strain: DH5alpha
  Copy number: High Copy
Gene/Insert
  Gene/Insert name: Beta catenin
  Species: H. sapiens (human)
  Mutation: None
  Entrez Gene: CTNNB1 (a.k.a. CTNNB, EVR7, MRD19, NEDSDV, armadillo)
  Promoter: CMV
  Tag / fusion protein: NanoLuc (R) (C terminal on backbone)
  Cloning method: Other
Terms and licenses: Academic/Nonprofit Terms; Industry Terms
How to cite: Beta-Catenin-NanoLuc Vector was a gift from Promega Corporation (Addgene plasmid # 238658 ; http://n2t.net/addgene:238658 ; RRID:Addgene_238658)
